Addgene plasmid #237261: p0AmpAB-PXdcon-6
Purpose: Carries the X. dendrorhous con-6 promoter
Depositing lab: Eric Young. Depositing organization: Worcester Polytechnic Institute. Publication: Omics-driven onboarding of the carotenoid producing red yeast Xanthophyllomyces dendrorhous CBS 6938. Tobin EE, Collins JH, Marsan CB, Nadeau GT, Mori K, Lipzen A, Mondo S, Grigoriev IV, Young EM. Appl Microbiol Biotechnol. 2024 Dec 28;108(1):547. doi: 10.1007/s00253-024-13379-w. PubMed 39731599.
Backbone
  Vector backbone: p0AmpAB
  Vector type: Synthetic Biology
Growth in bacteria
  Bacterial resistance: Ampicillin, 100 μg/mL
  Growth temperature: 37°C
  Growth strain: DH5alpha
  Copy number: High Copy
Gene/Insert
  Gene/Insert name: PXdcon-6
  Species: Xanthophyllomyces dendrorhous
  Cloning method: Golden Gate
Terms and licenses: Academic/Nonprofit Terms; Industry Terms: Not Available to Industry
How to cite: p0AmpAB-PXdcon-6 was a gift from Eric Young (Addgene plasmid # 237261 ; http://n2t.net/addgene:237261 ; RRID:Addgene_237261)
