[The description below was written by a language model from this plasmid's Addgene catalogue record and pLannotate feature annotations shown in this document.]
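Description:
p0AmpAB-PXdcon-6 is a small (about 2.8 kb) synthetic-biology part plasmid that stores the con-6 promoter of the carotenoid-producing red yeast Xanthophyllomyces dendrorhous in the p0AmpAB backbone. It is an E. coli storage and cloning vector rather than an expression construct. It replicates from a high-copy ColE1/pUC-type origin and is selected with ampicillin through the β-lactamase gene (AmpR) driven by its native bla promoter. The automated annotation also picks up short fragments of rop and of the pBR322 bom region. At under 40 bp each these are backbone remnants, not functional elements, which is consistent with the listed high copy number.

The promoter insert itself is not annotated in the feature table, as expected for a non-model-yeast sequence absent from standard feature libraries. It presumably lies in the unannotated stretch between the backbone remnants and the origin, but the record does not give its coordinates or length. No downstream coding sequence, reporter, terminator, yeast selection marker or yeast replication or integration element is detected, so the plasmid supplies only the regulatory part.

The insert was cloned by Golden Gate assembly, and the "0" in the backbone name suggests a basic-part level in a hierarchical assembly scheme, though the record does not describe the type IIS enzymes or overhangs used. The associated work concerns omics-driven onboarding of X. dendrorhous as an engineering host. The plasmid therefore most likely serves as a source of a native promoter to be combined with coding sequences and terminators into transcription units for gene expression in this yeast. The record does not state the promoter's strength or regulation.
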