Features (pLannotate 1.2.2; 5 found; start..end, strand, type, name):
    705..809     -  promoter       AmpR promoter: bla
    904..939     +  CDS            rop (fragment): Rop protein, which maintains plasmids at low copy number; rop
   1041..1077    +  misc_feature   bom (fragment): basis of mobility region from pBR322
   1856..2444    -  rep_origin     ori: high-copy-number ColE1/pMB1/pBR322/pUC origin of replication
   2615..704     -  CDS            AmpR (across the origin): β-lactamase; bla; confers resistance to ampicillin, carbenicillin, and related antibiotics
>Addgene plasmid #237261 | p0AmpAB-PXdcon-6 | addgene full sequence | sequence record 472766 | Addgene NGS Result
GCTCCAGATTTATCAGCAATAAACCAGCCAGCCGGAAGGGCCGAGCGCAGAAGTGGTCCTGCAACTTTAT
CCGCCTCCATCCAGTCTATTAATTGTTGCCGGGAAGCTAGAGTAAGTAGTTCGCCAGTTAATAGTTTGCG
CAACGTTGTTGCCATTGCTACAGGCATCGTGGTGTCACGCTCGTCGTTTGGTATGGCTTCATTCAGCTCC
GGTTCCCAACGATCAAGGCGAGTTACATGATCCCCCATGTTGTGCAAAAAAGCGGTTAGCTCCTTCGGTC
CTCCGATCGTTGTCAGAAGTAAGTTGGCCGCAGTGTTATCACTCATGGTTATGGCAGCACTGCATAATTC
TCTTACTGTCATGCCATCCGTAAGATGCTTTTCTGTGACTGGTGAGTACTCAACCAAGTCATTCTGAGAA
TAGTGTATGCGGCGACCGAGTTGCTCTTGCCCGGCGTCAATACGGGATAATACCGCGCCACATAGCAGAA
CTTTAAAAGTGCTCATCATTGGAAAACGTTCTTCGGGGCGAAAACTCTCAAGGATCTTACCGCTGTTGAG
ATCCAGTTCGATGTAACCCACTCGTGCACCCAACTGATCTTCAGCATCTTTTACTTTCACCAGCGTTTCT
GGGTGAGCAAAAACAGGAAGGCAAAATGCCGCAAAAAAGGGAATAAGGGCGACACGGAAATGTTGAATAC
TCATACTCTTCCTTTTTCAATATTATTGAAGCATTTATCAGGGTTATTGTCTCATGAGCGGATACATATT
TGAATGTATTTAGAAAAATAAACAAATAGGGGTTCCGCGCACATTTCCCCGAAAAGTGCCACCTGACGTC
TAAGAAACCATTATTATCATGACATTAACCTATAAAAATAGGCGTATCACGAGGCCCTTTCGTCTCGCGC
GTTTCGGTGATGACGGTGAAAACCTCTGACACATGCAGCTCCCGGAGACGGTCACAGCTTGTCTGTAAGC
GGATGCCGGGAGCAGACAAGCCCGTCAGGGCGCGTCAGCGGGTGTTGGCGGGTGTCGGGGCTGGCTTAAC
TATGCGGCATCAGAGCAGATTGTACTGGGTCTCAGTGCATGTACAGGACTAGATGGGTGATTCTACACGG
ATAAATGTACTGATGCAATATCCAGACTCTTGAACGTGGAGCGTCGGAGAGAAGCGATCAACTAATCGTA
GCGAGAAACACAATTTGATCACATAGAATATAGACGCGCCTGCTTTTTCCCACTTCGCCATCTCTTCACT
CCCGATCTCGATGAACTAACAGATGAAAACCATTCATCGAGTAATCTCTGGCCATCTACTCTTCCTTTTC
AATGTGACCGATCGATCCTGCCTGATCGTCTTTTGTTTGATATCGTGTGACCTAACTTACATCACCTCTT
TTGTTATCGATCATCCTCACTGACAGATTAGACCAACCCCGATCACACTAGCAGTTCTCATGCATGCAGA
TGATAATCATTCCACTCCATCATATCACGTCACATCGAACACGACTTCCGATCTCGAGAGCCCTGTTTGT
TATTCATGATGTTGACGACAGGTCTGATCCTTCGCTTCAAGGTCTTGTCAAAAGTCTATATAAACGATGT
GTGGATGGTCTGGTCTTGTGCACTTATCACCATCACATATCCTCTCTAACTGAATCCAAATCGATCCAAC
CAAACTCTTATACGTTTCAACCTTACACACCAACAATGAGAGACCGAGCGGTATCAGCTCACTCAAAGGC
GGTAATACGGTTATCCACAGAATCAGGGGATAACGCAGGAAAGAACATGTGAGCAAAAGGCCAGCAAAAG
GCCAGGAACCGTAAAAAGGCCGCGTTGCTGGCGTTTTTCCATAGGCTCCGCCCCCCTGACGAGCATCACA
AAAATCGACGCTCAAGTCAGAGGTGGCGAAACCCGACAGGACTATAAAGATACCAGGCGTTTCCCCCTGG
AAGCTCCCTCGTGCGCTCTCCTGTTCCGACCCTGCCGCTTACCGGATACCTGTCCGCCTTTCTCCCTTCG
GGAAGCGTGGCGCTTTCTCATAGCTCACGCTGTAGGTATCTCAGTTCGGTGTAGGTCGTTCGCTCCAAGC
TGGGCTGTGTGCACGAACCCCCCGTTCAGCCCGACCGCTGCGCCTTATCCGGTAACTATCGTCTTGAGCC
CAACCCGGTAAGACACGACTTATCGCCACTGGCAGCAGCCACTGGTAACAGGATTAGCAGAGCGAGGTAT
GTAGGCGGTGCTACAGAGTTCTTGAAGTGGTGGCCTAACTACGGCTACACTAGAAGAACAGTATTTGGTA
TCTGCGCTCTGCTGAAGCCAGTTACCTTCGGAAAAAGAGTTGGTAGCTCTTGATCCGGCAAACAAACCAC
CGCTGGTAGCGGTGGTTTTTTTGTTTGCAAGCAGCAGATTACGCGCAGAAAAAAAGGATCTCAAGAAGAT
CCTTTGATCTTTTCTACGGGGTCTGACGCTCAGTGGAACGAAAACTCACGTTAAGGGATTTTGGTCATGA
GATTATCAAAAAGGATCTTCACCTAGATCCTTTTAAATTAAAAATGAAGTTTTAAATCAATCTAAAGTAT
ATATGAGTAAACTTGGTCTGACAGTTACCAATGCTTAATCAGTGAGGCACCTATCTCAGCGATCTGTCTA
TTTCGTTCATCCATAGTTGCCTGGCTCCCCGTCGTGTAGATAACTACGATACGGGAGGGCTTACCATCTG
GCCCCAGTGCTGCAATGATACCGCGAGAGCCACGCTCACCG
